Addgene plasmid #92414: pDZ2087
Purpose: Expresses His-tagged mutant (L56V/S135G/S219V) TEV protease in E. coli
Depositing lab: David Waugh. Depositing organization: National Cancer Institute (NCI). Publication: Removal of Affinity Tags with TEV Protease. Raran-Kurussi S, Cherry S, Zhang D, Waugh DS. Methods Mol Biol. 2017;1586:221-230. doi: 10.1007/978-1-4939-6887-9_14. PubMed 28470608.
Backbone
  Vector backbone: pMalC2
  Backbone manufacturer: New England Biolabs
  Total vector size (bp): 7393
  Vector type: Bacterial Expression
Growth in bacteria
  Bacterial resistance: Ampicillin, 100 μg/mL
  Growth temperature: 30°C
  Growth strain: BL21-RIL
  Copy number: Low Copy
Gene/Insert
  Gene/Insert name: TEV protease
  Species: tobacco etch virus
  Mutation: L56V/S135G/S219V
  Promoter: tac
  Tag / fusion protein: MBP (self cleaving) (N terminal on insert)
  Cloning method: Restriction Enzyme; 5′ cloning site SacI (not destroyed); 3′ cloning site BamHI (not destroyed)
  Sequencing primers: 5′ MBP
Terms and licenses: Academic/Nonprofit Terms; Industry Terms: Not Available to Industry
Depositor comments: BL21-RIL strain is chloramphenicol resistant.
How to cite: pDZ2087 was a gift from David Waugh (Addgene plasmid # 92414 ; http://n2t.net/addgene:92414 ; RRID:Addgene_92414)
