[The description below was written by a language model from this plasmid's Addgene catalogue record and pLannotate feature annotations shown in this document.]
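Description:
pDZ2087 is a bacterial expression plasmid of about 7.4 kb, built on the pMalC2 backbone, for producing a His-tagged triple mutant (L56V/S135G/S219V) of tobacco etch virus (TEV) protease in E. coli. It is selected with ampicillin through the bla gene. It replicates from a ColE1/pMB1-type origin accompanied by the rop gene and the pBR322 bom region, which fits its catalogued low copy number. An M13 phage origin is also present, a standard backbone element that allows single-stranded DNA production. The recorded growth strain, BL21-RIL, is itself chloramphenicol resistant, but that resistance belongs to the strain and not to this plasmid.

Expression is driven by the strong hybrid tac promoter, with a downstream lac operator. The plasmid also carries lacI under the lacIq promoter, so transcription is repressed until an inducer such as IPTG is added. The open reading frame begins with a signal-sequence-less maltose binding protein (MBP), which stays in the cytosol, followed by a short linker and then the TEV protease coding sequence, cloned between SacI and BamHI sites. The linker is annotated as a fragment of a composite TEV-site/6xHis tag. The MBP fusion is recorded as self-cleaving: the active protease cuts its own recognition site in the linker and releases itself from the MBP partner, leaving the His-tagged enzyme. Downstream lie remnants of the polylinker and lacZα, followed by the rrnB T1 and T2 terminators. The record does not explain the roles of the individual mutations. The plasmid is used to make recombinant TEV protease for removing affinity tags from fusion proteins.
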