Features (pLannotate 1.2.2; 22 found; start..end, strand, type, name):
      1..40      +  rep_origin     RSF ori (fragment): Plasmids containing the RSF 1030 origin of replication can be propagated in E. coli cells that contain additional plasmids with compatible origins.
     45..185     -  misc_feature   bom: basis of mobility region from pBR322
    287..478     -  CDS            rop: Rop protein, which maintains plasmids at low copy number; rop
    495..875     +  CDS            YPB1_ECOLX: Protein predicted: Swiss-Prot protein existence level 4. From Escherichia coli.
    974..1051    +  promoter       lacIq promoter: lacI (mutant); In the lacIq allele, a single base change in the promoter boosts expression of the lacI gene about 10-fold.
   1052..2134    +  CDS            lacI: lac repressor; lacI; The lac repressor binds to the lac operator to inhibit transcription in E. coli. This inhibition can be relieved by adding lactose or isopropyl-β-D-thiogalactopyranoside (IPTG).
   2147..2168    +  protein_bind   CAP binding site: CAP binding activates transcription in the presence of cAMP. E. coli catabolite activator protein
   2187..2204    +  promoter       tet promoter (fragment): E. coli promoter for tetracycline efflux protein gene
   2377..2405    +  promoter       tac promoter: strong E. coli promoter; hybrid between the trp and lac UV5 promoters
   2413..2429    +  protein_bind   lac operator: The lac repressor binds to the lac operator to inhibit transcription in E. coli. This inhibition can be relieved by adding lactose or isopropyl-β-D-thiogalactopyranoside (IPTG). lac repressor encoded by lacI
   2499..3599    +  CDS            MBP: maltose binding protein from E. coli; malE (mutated); This version of the gene does not encode a signal sequence, so MBP will remain in the cytosol.
   3687..3706    +  CDS            capTEV™ (fragment): composite tag for in vivo biotinylation, TEV protease cleavage, and 6xHis tagging
   3705..4412    +  CDS            TEV protease: tobacco etch virus protease (Kapust et al., 2001)
   4419..4445    +  misc_feature   MCS (fragment): pUC18/19 multiple cloning site
   4453..4607    +  CDS            lacZα (fragment): LacZα fragment of β-galactosidase; lacZ fragment
   4700..4815    +  ncRNA          5S rRNA: Accession: RF00001 - 5S ribosomal RNA
   4819..4905    +  terminator     rrnB T1 terminator: Escherichia coli rrnB; transcription terminator T1 from the E. coli rrnB gene
   4997..5024    +  terminator     rrnB T2 terminator: transcription terminator T2 from the E. coli rrnB gene
   5043..5134    +  promoter       AmpR promoter: bla
   5135..5995    +  CDS            AmpR: β-lactamase; bla; confers resistance to ampicillin, carbenicillin, and related antibiotics
   6037..6550    -  rep_origin     M13 ori (sequence partly withheld): M13 bacteriophage origin of replication; arrow indicates direction of (+) strand synthesis
   6661..7249    +  rep_origin     ori: high-copy-number ColE1/pMB1/pBR322/pUC origin of replication
>Addgene plasmid #92414 | pDZ2087 | addgene full sequence | sequence record 335153 | Addgene NGS Result
ACGACCGAGCGCAGCGAGTCAGTGAGCGAGGAAGCGGAAGAGCGCCTGATGCGGTATTTTCTCCTTACGC
ATCTGTGCGGTATTTCACACCGCATATGGTGCACTCTCAGTACAATCTGCTCTGATGCCGCATAGTTAAG
CCAGTATACACTCCGCTATCGCTACGTGACTGGGTCATGGCTGCGCCCCGACACCCGCCAACACCCGCTG
ACGCGCCCTGACGGGCTTGTCTGCTCCCGGCATCCGCTTACAGACAAGCTGTGACCGTCTCCGGGAGCTG
CATGTGTCAGAGGTTTTCACCGTCATCACCGAAACGCGCGAGGCAGCTGCGGTAAAGCTCATCAGCGTGG
TCGTGCAGCGATTCACAGATGTCTGCCTGTTCATCCGCGTCCAGCTCGTTGAGTTTCTCCAGAAGCGTTA
ATGTCTGGCTTCTGATAAAGCGGGCCATGTTAAGGGCGGTTTTTTCCTGTTTGGTCACTGATGCCTCCGT
GTAAGGGGGATTTCTGTTCATGGGGGTAATGATACCGATGAAACGAGAGAGGATGCTCACGATACGGGTT
ACTGATGATGAACATGCCCGGTTACTGGAACGTTGTGAGGGTAAACAACTGGCGGTATGGATGCGGCGGG
ACCAGAGAAAAATCACTCAGGGTCAATGCCAGCGCTTCGTTAATACAGATGTAGGTGTTCCACAGGGTAG
CCAGCAGCATCCTGCGATGCAGATCCGGAACATAATGGTGCAGGGCGCTGACTTCCGCGTTTCCAGACTT
TACGAAACACGGAAACCGAAGACCATTCATGTTGTTGCTCAGGTCGCAGACGTTTTGCAGCAGCAGTCGC
TTCACGTTCGCTCGCGTATCGGTGATTCATTCTGCTAACCAGTAAGGCAACCCCGCCAGCCTAGCCGGGT
CCTCAACGACAGGAGCACGATCATGCGCACCCGTGGCCAGGACCCAACGCTGCCCGAAATTCCGACACCA
TCGAATGGTGCAAAACCTTTCGCGGTATGGCATGATAGCGCCCGGAAGAGAGTCAATTCAGGGTGGTGAA
TGTGAAACCAGTAACGTTATACGATGTCGCAGAGTATGCCGGTGTCTCTTATCAGACCGTTTCCCGCGTG
GTGAACCAGGCCAGCCACGTTTCTGCGAAAACGCGGGAAAAAGTGGAAGCGGCGATGGCGGAGCTGAATT
ACATTCCCAACCGCGTGGCACAACAACTGGCGGGCAAACAGTCGTTGCTGATTGGCGTTGCCACCTCCAG
TCTGGCCCTGCACGCGCCGTCGCAAATTGTCGCGGCGATTAAATCTCGCGCCGATCAACTGGGTGCCAGC
GTGGTGGTGTCGATGGTAGAACGAAGCGGCGTCGAAGCCTGTAAAGCGGCGGTGCACAATCTTCTCGCGC
AACGCGTCAGTGGGCTGATCATTAACTATCCGCTGGATGACCAGGATGCCATTGCTGTGGAAGCTGCCTG
CACTAATGTTCCGGCGTTATTTCTTGATGTCTCTGACCAGACACCCATCAACAGTATTATTTTCTCCCAT
GAAGACGGTACGCGACTGGGCGTGGAGCATCTGGTCGCATTGGGTCACCAGCAAATCGCGCTGTTAGCGG
GCCCATTAAGTTCTGTCTCGGCGCGTCTGCGTCTGGCTGGCTGGCATAAATATCTCACTCGCAATCAAAT
TCAGCCGATAGCGGAACGGGAAGGCGACTGGAGTGCCATGTCCGGTTTTCAACAAACCATGCAAATGCTG
AATGAGGGCATCGTTCCCACTGCGATGCTGGTTGCCAACGATCAGATGGCGCTGGGCGCAATGCGCGCCA
TTACCGAGTCCGGGCTGCGCGTTGGTGCGGATATCTCGGTAGTGGGATACGACGATACCGAAGACAGCTC
ATGTTATATCCCGCCGTTAACCACCATCAAACAGGATTTTCGCCTGCTGGGGCAAACCAGCGTGGACCGC
TTGCTGCAACTCTCTCAGGGCCAGGCGGTGAAGGGCAATCAGCTGTTGCCCGTCTCACTGGTGAAAAGAA
AAACCACCCTGGCGCCCAATACGCAAACCGCCTCTCCCCGCGCGTTGGCCGATTCATTAATGCAGCTGGC
ACGACAGGTTTCCCGACTGGAAAGCGGGCAGTGAGCGCAACGCAATTAATGTAAGTTAGCTCACTCATTA
GGCACAATTCTCATGTTTGACAGCTTATCATCGACTGCACGGTGCACCAATGCTTCTGGCGTCAGGCAGC
CATCGGAAGCTGTGGTATGGCTGTGCAGGTCGTAAATCACTGCATAATTCGTGTCGCTCAAGGCGCACTC
CCGTTCTGGATAATGTTTTTTGCGCCGACATCATAACGGTTCTGGCAAATATTCTGAAATGAGCTGTTGA
CAATTAATCATCGGCTCGTATAATGTGTGGAATTGTGAGCGGATAACAATTTCACACAGGAAACAGCCAG
TCCGTTTAGGTGTTTTCACGAGCACTTCACCAACAAGGACCATAGATTATGAAAACTGAAGAAGGTAAAC
TGGTAATCTGGATTAACGGCGATAAAGGCTATAACGGTCTCGCTGAAGTCGGTAAGAAATTCGAGAAAGA
TACCGGAATTAAAGTCACCGTTGAGCATCCGGATAAACTGGAAGAGAAATTCCCACAGGTTGCGGCAACT
GGCGATGGCCCTGACATTATCTTCTGGGCACACGACCGCTTTGGTGGCTACGCTCAATCTGGCCTGTTGG
CTGAAATCACCCCGGACAAAGCGTTCCAGGACAAGCTGTATCCGTTTACCTGGGATGCCGTACGTTACAA
CGGCAAGCTGATTGCTTACCCGATCGCTGTTGAAGCGTTATCGCTGATTTATAACAAAGATCTGCTGCCG
AACCCGCCAAAAACCTGGGAAGAGATCCCGGCGCTGGATAAAGAACTGAAAGCGAAAGGTAAGAGCGCGC
TGATGTTCAACCTGCAAGAACCGTACTTCACCTGGCCGCTGATTGCTGCTGACGGGGGTTATGCGTTCAA
GTATGAAAACGGCAAGTACGACATTAAAGACGTGGGCGTGGATAACGCTGGCGCGAAAGCGGGTCTGACC
TTCCTGGTTGACCTGATTAAAAACAAACACATGAATGCAGACACCGATTACTCCATCGCAGAAGCTGCCT
TTAATAAAGGCGAAACAGCGATGACCATCAACGGCCCGTGGGCATGGTCCAACATCGACACCAGCAAAGT
GAATTATGGTGTAACGGTACTGCCGACCTTCAAGGGTCAACCATCCAAACCGTTCGTTGGCGTGCTGAGC
GCAGGTATTAACGCCGCCAGTCCGAACAAAGAGCTGGCAAAAGAGTTCCTCGAAAACTATCTGCTGACTG
ATGAAGGTCTGGAAGCGGTTAATAAAGACAAACCGCTGGGTGCCGTAGCGCTGAAGTCTTACGAGGAAGA
GTTGGCGAAAGATCCACGTATTGCCGCCACCATGGAAAACGCCCAGAAAGGTGAAATCATGCCGAACATC
CCGCAGATGTCCGCTTTCTGGTATGCCGTGCGTACTGCGGTGATCAACGCCGCCAGCGGTCGTCAGACTG
TCGATGAAGCCCTGAAAGACGCGCAGACTAATTCGAGCTCGAACAACAACAACAATAACAATAACAACAA
CCTCGGGATCGAGGGAAGGGGAGAAAATCTTTATTTTCAAGGTCATCATCATCATCATCATCATGGAGAA
AGCTTGTTTAAGGGGCCGCGTGATTACAACCCGATATCGAGCACCATTTGTCATTTGACGAATGAATCTG
ATGGGCACACAACATCGTTGTATGGTATTGGATTTGGTCCCTTCATCATTACAAACAAGCACTTGTTTAG
AAGAAATAATGGAACACTGGTGGTCCAATCACTACATGGTGTATTCAAGGTCAAGAACACCACGACTTTG
CAACAACACCTCATTGATGGGAGGGACATGATAATTATTCGCATGCCTAAGGATTTCCCACCATTTCCTC
AAAAGCTGAAATTTAGAGAGCCACAAAGGGAAGAGCGCATATGTCTTGTGACAACCAACTTCCAAACTAA
GAGCATGTCTAGCATGGTGTCAGACACTAGTTGCACATTCCCTTCAGGTGATGGCATATTCTGGAAGCAT
TGGATTCAAACCAAGGATGGGCAGTGTGGCAGTCCATTAGTATCAACTAGAGATGGGTTCATTGTTGGTA
TACACTCAGCATCGAATTTCACCAACACAAACAATTATTTCACAAGCGTGCCGAAAAACTTCATGGAATT
GTTGACAAATCAGGAGGCGCAGCAGTGGGTTAGTGGTTGGCGATTAAATGCTGACTCAGTATTGTGGGGG
GGCCATAAAGTTTTCATGGTGAAACCTGAAGAGCCTTTTCAGCCAGTTAAGGAAGCGACTCAACTCATGA
ATTAATAAGGATCCTCTAGAGTCGACCTGCAGGCAAGCTTGGCACTGGCCGTCGTTTTACAACGTCGTGA
CTGGGAAAACCCTGGCGTTACCCAACTTAATCGCCTTGCAGCACATCCCCCTTTCGCCAGCTGGCGTAAT
AGCGAAGAGGCCCGCACCGATCGCCCTTCCCAACAGTTGCGCAGCCTGAATGGCGAATGGCAGCTTGGCT
GTTTTGGCGGATGAGATAAGATTTTCAGCCTGATACAGATTAAATCAGAACGCAGAAGCGGTCTGATAAA
ACAGAATTTGCCTGGCGGCAGTAGCGCGGTGGTCCCACCTGACCCCATGCCGAACTCAGAAGTGAAACGC
CGTAGCGCCGATGGTAGTGTGGGGTCTCCCCATGCGAGAGTAGGGAACTGCCAGGCATCAAATAAAACGA
AAGGCTCAGTCGAAAGACTGGGCCTTTCGTTTTATCTGTTGTTTGTCGGTGAACGCTCTCCTGAGTAGGA
CAAATCCGCCGGGAGCGGATTTGAACGTTGCGAAGCAACGGCCCGGAGGGTGGCGGGCAGGACGCCCGCC
ATAAACTGCCAGGCATCAAATTAAGCAGAAGGCCATCCTGACGGATGGCCTTTTTGCGTTTCTACAAACT
CTTTTGTTTATTTTTCTAAATACATTCAAATATGTATCCGCTCATGAGACAATAACCCTGATAAATGCTT
CAATAATATTGAAAAAGGAAGAGTATGAGTATTCAACATTTCCGTGTCGCCCTTATTCCCTTTTTTGCGG
CATTTTGCCTTCCTGTTTTTGCTCACCCAGAAACGCTGGTGAAAGTAAAAGATGCTGAAGATCAGTTGGG
TGCACGAGTGGGTTACATCGAACTGGATCTCAACAGCGGTAAGATCCTTGAGAGTTTTCGCCCCGAAGAA
CGTTTCCCAATGATGAGCACTTTTAAAGTTCTGCTATGTGGCGCGGTATTATCCCGTGTTGACGCCGGGC
AAGAGCAACTCGGTCGCCGCATACACTATTCTCAGAATGACTTGGTTGAGTACTCACCAGTCACAGAAAA
GCATCTTACGGATGGCATGACAGTAAGAGAATTATGCAGTGCTGCCATAACCATGAGTGATAACACTGCG
GCCAACTTACTTCTGACAACGATCGGAGGACCGAAGGAGCTAACCGCTTTTTTGCACAACATGGGGGATC
ATGTAACTCGCCTTGATCGTTGGGAACCGGAGCTGAATGAAGCCATACCAAACGACGAGCGTGACACCAC
GATGCCTGTAGCAATGGCAACAACGTTGCGCAAACTATTAACTGGCGAACTACTTACTCTAGCTTCCCGG
CAACAATTAATAGACTGGATGGAGGCGGATAAAGTTGCAGGACCACTTCTGCGCTCGGCCCTTCCGGCTG
GCTGGTTTATTGCTGATAAATCTGGAGCCGGTGAGCGTGGGTCTCGCGGTATCATTGCAGCACTGGGGCC
AGATGGTAAGCCCTCCCGTATCGTAGTTATCTACACGACGGGGAGTCAGGCAACTATGGATGAACGAAAT
AGACAGATCGCTGAGATAGGTGCCTCACTGATTAAGCATTGGTAACTGTCAGACCAAGTTTACTCATATA
TACTTTAGATTGATT
[38 nt withheld, positions 6036-6073]
A
[37 nt withheld, positions 6075-6111]
ATTTTGTTAAAATTCGCGTTAAATTTTTGTTAAATCAGCTCATTTTTTAACCAATAGGCCGAAATCGGCA
AAATCCCTTATAAATCAAAAGAATAGCCCGAGATAGGGT
[37 nt withheld, positions 6221-6257]
AAAGAACGTGGACTCCAACGTCAAAGG
[141 nt withheld, positions 6285-6425]
G
[125 nt withheld, positions 6427-6551]
AAAGGATCTAGGTGAAGATCCTTTTTGATAATCTCATGACCAAAATCCCTTAACGTGAGTTTTCGTTCCA
CTGAGCGTCAGACCCCGTAGAAAAGATCAAAGGATCTTCTTGAGATCCTTTTTTTCTGCGCGTAATCTGC
TGCTTGCAAACAAAAAAACCACCGCTACCAGCGGTGGTTTGTTTGCCGGATCAAGAGCTACCAACTCTTT
TTCCGAAGGTAACTGGCTTCAGCAGAGCGCAGATACCAAATACTGTCCTTCTAGTGTAGCCGTAGTTAGG
CCACCACTTCAAGAACTCTGTAGCACCGCCTACATACCTCGCTCTGCTAATCCTGTTACCAGTGGCTGCT
GCCAGTGGCGATAAGTCGTGTCTTACCGGGTTGGACTCAAGACGATAGTTACCGGATAAGGCGCAGCGGT
CGGGCTGAACGGGGGGTTCGTGCACACAGCCCAGCTTGGAGCGAACGACCTACACCGAACTGAGATACCT
ACAGCGTGAGCTATGAGAAAGCGCCACGCTTCCCGAAGGGAGAAAGGCGGACAGGTATCCGGTAAGCGGC
AGGGTCGGAACAGGAGAGCGCACGAGGGAGCTTCCAGGGGGAAACGCCTGGTATCTTTATAGTCCTGTCG
GGTTTCGCCACCTCTGACTTGAGCGTCGATTTTTGTGATGCTCGTCAGGGGGGCGGAGCCTATGGAAAAA
CGCCAGCAACGCGGCCTTTTTACGGTTCCTGGCCTTTTGCTGGCCTTTTGCTCACATGTTCTTTCCTGCG
TTATCCCCTGATTCTGTGGATAACCGTATTACCGCCTTTGAGTGAGCTGATACCGCTCGCCGCAGCCGA
