>Addgene plasmid #92414 | pDZ2087 | addgene partial sequence | sequence record 183190 | pRIL helper plasmid from growth strain
CCGGGTTGGACTCAAGACGATAGTTACCGGATAAGGCGCAGCGGTCGGACTGAACGGGGGGTTCGTGCAT
ACAGTCCAGCTTGGAGCGAACTGCCTACCCGGAACTGAGTGTCAGGCGTGGAATGAGACAAACGCGGCCA
TAACAGCGGAATGACACCGGTAAACCGAAAGGCAGGAACAGGAGAGCGCACGAGGGAGCCGCCAGGGGGA
AACGCCTGGTATCTTTATAGTCCTGTCGGGTTTCGCCACCACTGATTTGAGCGTCAGATTTCGTGATGCT
TGTCAGGGGGGCGGAGCCTATGGAAAAACGGCTTTGCCGCGGCCCTCTCACTTCCCTGTTAAGTATCTTC
CTGGCATCTTCCAGGAAATCTCCGCCCCGTTCGTAAGCCATTTCCGCTCGCCGCAGTCGAACGACCGAGC
GTAGCGAGTCAGTGAGCGAGGAAGCGGAATATATCCTGTATCACATATTCTGCTGACGCACCGGTGCAGC
CTTTTTTCTCCTGCCACATGAAGCACTTCACTGACACCCTCATCAGTGCCAACATAGTAAGCCAGTATAC
ACTCCGCTAGCGCTGATGTCCGGCGGTGCTTTTGCCGTTACGCACCACCCCGTCAGTAGCTGAACAGGAG
GGACAGCTGATAGAAACAGAAGCCACTGGAGCACCTCAAAAACACCATCATACACTAAATCAGTAAGTTG
GCAGCATCACCCGACGCACTTTGCGCCGAATAAATACCTGTGACGGAAGATCACTTCGCAGAATAAATAA
ATCCTGGTGTCCCTGTTGATACCGGGAAGCCCTGGGCCAACTTTTGGCGAAAATGAGACGTTGATCGGCA
CGTAAGAGGTTCCAACTTTCACCATAATGAAATAAGATCACTACCGGGCGTATTTTTTGAGTTATCGAGA
TTTTCAGGAGCTAAGGAAGCTAAAATGGAGAAAAAAATCACTGGATATACCACCGTTGATATATCCCAAT
GGCATCGTAAAGAACATTTTGAGGCATTTCAGTCAGTTGCTCAATGTACCTATAACCAGACCGTTCAGCT
GGATATTACGGCCTTTTTAAAGACCGTAAAGAAAAATAAGCACAAGTTTTATCCGGCCTTTATTCACATT
CTTGCCCGCCTGATGAATGCTCATCCGGAATTCCGTATGGCAATGAAAGACGGTGAGCTGGTGATATGGG
ATAGTGTTCACCCTTGTTACACCGTTTTCCATGAGCAAACTGAAACGTTTTCATCGCTCTGGAGTGAATA
CCACGACGATTTCCGGCAGTTTCTACACATATATTCGCAAGATGTGGCGTGTTACGGTGAAAACCTGGCC
TATTTCCCTAAAGGGTTTATTGAGAATATGTTTTTCGTCTCAGCCAATCCCTGGGTGAGTTTCACCAGTT
TTGATTTAAACGTGGCCAATATGGACAACTTCTTCGCCCCCGTTTTCACCATGGGCAAATATTATACGCA
AGGCGACAAGGTGCTGATGCCGCTGGCGATTCAGGTTCATCATGCCGTTTGTGATGGCTTCCATGTCGGC
AGAATGCTTAATGAATTACAACAGTACTGCGATGAGTGGCAGGGCGGGGCGTAATTTTTTTAAGGCAGTT
ATTGGTGCCCTTAAACGCCTGGTTGCTACGCCTGAATAAGTGATAATAAGCGGATGAATGGCAGAAATTC
GAAAGCAAATTCGACCCGGTCGTCGGTTCAGGGCAGGGTCGTTAAATAGCCGCTTATGTCTATTGCTGGT
TTACCGGTTTATTGACTACCGGAAGCAGTGTGACCGTGTGCTTCTCAAATGCCTGAGGCCAGTTTGCTCA
GGCTCTCCCCGTGGAGGTAATAATTGACGATATGATCATTTATTCTGCCTCCCAGAGCCTGATAAAAACG
GTTAGCGCTTCGTTAATACAGATGTAGGTGTTCCACAGGGTAGCCAGCAGCATCCTGCGATGCAGATCCG
GAACATAATGGTGCAGGGCGCTTGTTTCGGCGTGGGTATGGTGGCAGGCCCCGTGGCCGGGGGACTGTTG
GGCGCTGCCGGCACCTGTCCTACGAGTTGCATGATAAAGAAGACAGTCATAAGTGCGGCGACGATAGTCA
TGCCCCGCGCCCACCGGAAGGAGCTACCGGCAGCGGTGCGGACTGTTGTAACTCAGAATAAGAAATGAGG
CCGCTCATGGCGTTGACTCTCAGTCATAGTATCGTGGTATCACCGGTTGGTTCCACTCTCTGTTGCGGGC
AACTTCAGCAGCACGTAGGGGACTTCCGCGTTTCCAGACTTTACGAAACACGGAAACCGAAGACCATTCA
TGTTGTTGCTCAGGTCGCAGACGTTTTGCAGCAGCAGTCGCTTCACGTTCGCTCGCGTATCGGTGATTCA
TTCTGCTAACCAGTAAGGCAACCCCGCCAGCCTAGCCGGGTCCTCAACGACAGGAGCACGATCATGCGCA
CCCGTGGCCAGGACCCAACGCTGCCCGACTCGAGGGCATCCGATCAACGCTTTCTGGTGAATGGTGCGGG
AGGCGAGACTTGAACTCGCACACCTAGCGGCGCCAGAACCTAAATCTGGTGCGTCTACCAATTTCGCCAC
TCCCGCAAAAAAAGATGGTGGCTACGACGGGATTCTCTAGATCATCATGTTTATTGCGTGGTTTATAAGT
ATTGTTATTGCACACTCAAGGCCCTTTAGCTCAGTGGTTAGAGCAGGCGACTCATAATCGCTTGGTCGCT
GGTTCAAGTCCAGCAAGGGCCACCAAATCATTATTTACGTATCAGGAAGAGTTAAGGGTACAAGGGGTAC
TCGATGGCGGTCTATATTTCATGACTAACGCCATTTCAAGGCCATGGCTGGAGGATATAAAGAAGGCGTA
ACTGATTGAATTGTAATGGCGCGCCCTGCAGGATTCGAACCTGCGGCCCACGACTTAGAAGGTCGTTGCT
CTATCCAACTGAGCTAAGGGCGCGTTGATACCGCAATGCGGTGTAATCGCGTGAATTATACGGTCAACCC
TTGCTGAGTCAATGGCTTTTGATCTGGTTGCTGAACAAGTGAACGACCGCGTCTGATTACTAGTTTGCCC
GGGCCCTTGTCGTCGTCAATTGTACAGCATCCAGGGTGACGGTGCCGAGGATGACGATGAGCGCATTGTT
AGATTTCATACACGGTGCCTGACTGCGTTAGCAATTTAACTGTGATAAACTACCGCATTAAAGCTTATCG
ATGATAAGCTGTCAAACATGAGAATTACAACTTATATCGTATGGGGCTGACTTCAGGTGCTACATTTGAA
GAGATAAATTGCACTGAAATCTAGAAATATTTTATCTGATTAATAAGATGATCTTCTTGAGATCGTTTTG
GTCTGCGCGTAATCTCTTGCTCTGAAAACGAAAAAACCGCCTTGCAGGGCGGTTTTTCGAAGGTTCTCTG
AGCTACCAACTCTTTGAACCGAGGTAACTGGCTTGGAGGAGCGCAGTCACCAAAACTTGTCCTTTCAGTT
TAGCCTTAACCGGCGCATGACTTCAAGACTAACTCCTCTAAATCAATTACCAGTGGCTGCTGCCAGTGGT
GCTTTTGCATGTCTTT
